>Addgene plasmid #80029 | pmCherry-Paxillin | addgene full sequence | sequence record 365712 | Addgene NGS Result
CGTTACATAACTTACGGTAAATGGCCCGCCTGGCTGACCGCCCAACGACCCCCGCCCATTGACGTCAATA
ATGACGTATGTTCCCATAGTAACGCCAATAGGGACTTTCCATTGACGTCAATGGGTGGAGTATTTACGGT
AAACTGCCCACTTGGCAGTACATCAAGTGTATCATATGCCAAGTACGCCCCCTATTGACGTCAATGACGG
TAAATGGCCCGCCTGGCATTATGCCCAGTACATGACCTTATGGGACTTTCCTACTTGGCAGTACATCTAC
GTATTAGTCATCGCTATTACCATGGTGATGCGGTTTTGGCAGTACATCAATGGGCGTGGATAGCGGTTTG
ACTCACGGGGATTTCCAAGTCTCCACCCCATTGACGTCAATGGGAGTTTGTTTTGGCACCAAAATCAACG
GGACTTTCCAAAATGTCGTAACAACTCCGCCCCATTGACGCAAATGGGCGGTAGGCGTGTACGGTGGGAG
GTCTATATAAGCAGAGCTGGTTTAGTGAACCGTCAGATCCGCTAGCACCATGGTGAGCAAGGGCGAGGAG
GATAACATGGCCATCATCAAGGAGTTCATGCGCTTCAAGGTGCACATGGAGGGCTCCGTGAACGGCCACG
AGTTCGAGATCGAGGGCGAGGGCGAGGGCCGCCCCTACGAGGGCACCCAGACCGCCAAGCTGAAGGTGAC
CAAGGGTGGCCCCCTGCCCTTCGCCTGGGACATCCTGTCCCCTCAGTTCATGTACGGCTCCAAGGCCTAC
GTGAAGCACCCCGCCGACATCCCCGACTACTTGAAGCTGTCCTTCCCCGAGGGCTTCAAGTGGGAGCGCG
TGATGAACTTCGAGGACGGCGGCGTGGTGACCGTGACCCAGGACTCCTCCCTGCAGGACGGCGAGTTCAT
CTACAAGGTGAAGCTGCGCGGCACCAACTTCCCCTCCGACGGCCCCGTAATGCAGAAGAAGACCATGGGC
TGGGAGGCCTCCTCCGAGCGGATGTACCCCGAGGACGGCGCCCTGAAGGGCGAGATCAAGCAGAGGCTGA
AGCTGAAGGACGGCGGCCACTACGACGCTGAGGTCAAGACCACCTACAAGGCCAAGAAGCCCGTGCAGCT
GCCCGGCGCCTACAACGTCAACATCAAGTTGGACATCACCTCCCACAACGAGGACTACACCATCGTGGAA
CAGTACGAACGCGCCGAGGGCCGCCACTCCACCGGCGGCATGGACGAGCTGTACAAGACTCGAGCTCAAG
CTTCGAATTCAGACGACCTCGATGCCCTGCTGGCAGACTTGGAATCTACCACCTCCCACATCTCCAAACG
GCCAGTGTTCTTGTCAGAGGAGCCCCCCTACTCCTACCCAACTGGAAACCACACATACCAGGAGATTGCG
GTGCCACCTCCGGTCCCACCACCACCGTCCAGCGAGGCCCTCAATGGCACGGTCCTGGACCCTTTAGATC
AGTGGCAGCCTAGTGGTTCCAGATACGCTCACCAGCAGCCTCCGTCCCCACTGCCCGTGTACAGCTCCAG
TGCTAAAAATTCCAGTGCCTCCAACACCCAGGACGGCGTGGGCTCCCTTTGTTCCCGAGCAGGCGAGGAA
GAGCACGTCTACAGCTTCCCCAACAAGCAGAAGTCGGCAGAGCCCTCACCTACCGTCATGAGCTCCTCCC
TGGGCAGCAACCTCTCTGAACTTGACCGGCTGTTACTGGAGCTGAACGCAGTGCAGCACAGCCCGCCTGG
CTTCCCTGCAGATGAAGCCGAATCGAGCCCCCCCTTGCCTGGAGCCCTGAGCCCCCTTTATGGCATCCCA
GAAAATAACACTCCCTTGGGGGGCAAAGCGGGGCCCCTGGTGAAAGAGAAGCCAAAGCGAAATGGAGGCC
GGGGGCTGGAGGATGTGCGGCCCAGCGTGGAGAGCCTCTTGGATGAACTGGAGAGTTCCGTGCCCAGCCC
TGTCCCGGCCATCACTGTGAACCAGGGAGAGATGAGCAGTCCGCAGCGAGTCACCTCCAGCCAGCAGCAG
ACCCGGATCTCGGCCTCCTCTGCCACCAGGGAGCTGGACGAGCTCATGGCGTCACTGTCAGATTTCAAGT
TCATGGCCCAGGGGAAAACTGGGAGCAGCTCACCCCCTGGGGGACTCTCCAAGCCCGGGAGCCAGCTGGA
CAGCATGTTGGGGAGTCTGCAGTCCGACCTGAACAAGCTAGGGGTCGCCACCGTTGCCAAAGGGGTCTGT
GGAGCCTGCAAGAAGCCCATCGCCGGGCAGGTCGTGACCGCCATGGGGAAGACATGGCACCCCGAGCACT
TTGTGTGCACCCACTGCCAGGAGGAGATTGGATCCCGAAACTTTTTTGAGCGGGACGGACAGCCCTACTG
TGAGAAGGACTACCACAGCCTCTTCTCCCCACGCTGCTACTACTGCAACGGACCCATCCTGGATAAAGTG
GTGACAGCGCTGGACCGCACATGGCACCCGGAACACTTCTTCTGTGCCCAGTGTGGAGCCTTCTTTGGTC
CAGAAGGCTTCCACGAGAAGGACGGCAAAGCGTACTGTCGTAAAGATTACTTCGACATGTTTGCTCCCAA
GTGCGGCGGCTGCGCCCGTGCCATCCTGGAGAACTACATTTCAGCCCTCAACACCCTCTGGCACCCCGAA
TGCTTTGTGTGCAGGGAGTGCTTCACACCCTTCGTCAACGGCAGCTTCTTTGAGCACGACGGGCAGCCGT
ACTGTGAGGTCCACTACCACGAGCGGCGCGGCTCGCTGTGCTCCGGCTGCCAGAAGCCCATCACGGGCCG
CTGCATCACCGCCATGGCCAAGAAGTTCCACCCCGAGCATTTCGTGTGCGCCTTTTGCCTGAAGCAGCTC
AACAAGGGCACCTTCAAGGAGCAGAACGACAAACCCTACTGCCAGAGCTGCTTCGTGAAGCTCTTCTGCT
AGGTCGACGGTACCGCGGGCCCGGGATCCACCGGATCTAGATAACTGATCATAATCAGCCATACCACATT
TGTAGAGGTTTTACTTGCTTTAAAAAACCTCCCACACCTCCCCCTGAACCTGAAACATAAAATGAATGCA
ATTGTTGTTGTTAACTTGTTTATTGCAGCTTATAATGGTTACAAATAAAGCAATAGCATCACAAATTTCA
CAAATAAAGCATTTTTTTCACTGCATTCTAGTTGTGGTTTGTCCAAACTCATCAATGTATCTTAACGCGT
AAATTGTAAGCGTTAATATTTTGTTAAAATTCGCGTTAAATTTTTGTTAAATCAGCTCATTTTTTAACCA
ATAGGCCGAAATCGGCAAAATCCCTTATAAATCAAAAGAATAGACCGAGATAGGGT
[37 nt withheld, positions 3347-3383]
AAAGAACGTGGACTCCAACGTCAAAGG
[49 nt withheld, positions 3411-3459]
T
[91 nt withheld, positions 3461-3551]
G
[124 nt withheld, positions 3553-3676]
CAGGTGGCACTTTTCGGGGAAATGTGCGCGGAACCCCTATTTGTTTATTTTTCTAAATACATTCAAATAT
GTATCCGCTCATGAGACAATAACCCTGATAAATGCTTCAATAATATTGAAAAAGGAAGAGTCCTGAGGCG
GAAAGAACCAGCTGTGGAATGTGTGTCAGTTAGGGTGTGGAAAGTCCCCAGGCTCCCCAGCAGGCAGAAG
TATGCAAAGCATGCATCTCAATTAGTCAGCAACCAGGTGTGGAAAGTCCCCAGGCTCCCCAGCAGGCAGA
AGTATGCAAAGCATGCATCTCAATTAGTCAGCAACCATAGTCCCGCCCCTAACTCCGCCCATCCCGCCCC
TAACTCCGCCCAGTTCCGCCCATTCTCCGCCCCATGGCTGACTAATTTTTTTTATTTATGCAGAGGCCGA
GGCCGCCTCGGCCTCTGAGCTATTCCAGAAGTAGTGAGGAGGCTTTTTTGGAGGCCTAGGCTTTTGCAAA
GATCGATCAAGAGACAGGATGAGGATCGTTTCGCATGATTGAACAAGATGGATTGCACGCAGGTTCTCCG
GCCGCTTGGGTGGAGAGGCTATTCGGCTATGACTGGGCACAACAGACAATCGGCTGCTCTGATGCCGCCG
TGTTCCGGCTGTCAGCGCAGGGGCGCCCGGTTCTTTTTGTCAAGACCGACCTGTCCGGTGCCCTGAATGA
ACTGCAAGACGAGGCAGCGCGGCTATCGTGGCTGGCCACGACGGGCGTTCCTTGCGCAGCTGTGCTCGAC
GTTGTCACTGAAGCGGGAAGGGACTGGCTGCTATTGGGCGAAGTGCCGGGGCAGGATCTCCTGTCATCTC
ACCTTGCTCCTGCCGAGAAAGTATCCATCATGGCTGATGCAATGCGGCGGCTGCATACGCTTGATCCGGC
TACCTGCCCATTCGACCACCAAGCGAAACATCGCATCGAGCGAGCACGTACTCGGATGGAAGCCGGTCTT
GTCGATCAGGATGATCTGGACGAAGAGCATCAGGGGCTCGCGCCAGCCGAACTGTTCGCCAGGCTCAAGG
CGAGCATGCCCGACGGCGAGGATCTCGTCGTGACCCATGGCGATGCCTGCTTGCCGAATATCATGGTGGA
AAATGGCCGCTTTTCTGGATTCATCGACTGTGGCCGGCTGGGTGTGGCGGACCGCTATCAGGACATAGCG
TTGGCTACCCGTGATATTGCTGAAGAGCTTGGCGGCGAATGGGCTGACCGCTTCCTCGTGCTTTACGGTA
TCGCCGCTCCCGATTCGCAGCGCATCGCCTTCTATCGCCTTCTTGACGAGTTCTTCTGAGCGGGACTCTG
GGGTTCGAAATGACCGACCAAGCGACGCCCAACCTGCCATCACGAGATTTCGATTCCACCGCCGCCTTCT
ATGAAAGGTTGGGCTTCGGAATCGTTTTCCGGGACGCCGGCTGGATGATCCTCCAGCGCGGGGATCTCAT
GCTGGAGTTCTTCGCCCACCCTAGGGGGAGGCTAACTGAAACACGGAAGGAGACAATACCGGAAGGAACC
CGCGCTATGACGGCAATAAAAAGACAGAATAAAACGCACGGTGTTGGGTCGTTTGTTCATAAACGCGGGG
TTCGGTCCCAGGGCTGGCACTCTGTCGATACCCCACCGAGACCCCATTGGGGCCAATACGCCCGCGTTTC
TTCCTTTTCCCCACCCCACCCCCCAAGTTCGGGTGAAGGCCCAGGGCTCGCAGCCAACGTCGGGGCGGCA
GGCCCTGCCATAGCCTCAGGTTACTCATATATACTTTAGATTGATTTAAAACTTCATTTTTAATTTAAAA
GGATCTAGGTGAAGATCCTTTTTGATAATCTCATGACCAAAATCCCTTAACGTGAGTTTTCGTTCCACTG
AGCGTCAGACCCCGTAGAAAAGATCAAAGGATCTTCTTGAGATCCTTTTTTTCTGCGCGTAATCTGCTGC
TTGCAAACAAAAAAACCACCGCTACCAGCGGTGGTTTGTTTGCCGGATCAAGAGCTACCAACTCTTTTTC
CGAAGGTAACTGGCTTCAGCAGAGCGCAGATACCAAATACTGTTCTTCTAGTGTAGCCGTAGTTAGGCCA
CCACTTCAAGAACTCTGTAGCACCGCCTACATACCTCGCTCTGCTAATCCTGTTACCAGTGGCTGCTGCC
AGTGGCGATAAGTCGTGTCTTACCGGGTTGGACTCAAGACGATAGTTACCGGATAAGGCGCAGCGGTCGG
GCTGAACGGGGGGTTCGTGCACACAGCCCAGCTTGGAGCGAACGACCTACACCGAACTGAGATACCTACA
GCGTGAGCTATGAGAAAGCGCCACGCTTCCCGAAGGGAGAAAGGCGGACAGGTATCCGGTAAGCGGCAGG
GTCGGAACAGGAGAGCGCACGAGGGAGCTTCCAGGGGGAAACGCCTGGTATCTTTATAGTCCTGTCGGGT
TTCGCCACCTCTGACTTGAGCGTCGATTTTTGTGATGCTCGTCAGGGGGGCGGAGCCTATGGAAAAACGC
CAGCAACGCGGCCTTTTTACGGTTCCTGGCCTTTTGCTGGCCTTTTGCTCACATGTTCTTTCCTGCGTTA
TCCCCTGATTCTGTGGATAACCGTATTACCGCCATGCATTAGTTATTAATAGTAATCAATTACGGGGTCA
TTAGTTCATAGCCCATATATGGAGTTCCG
Features (pLannotate 1.2.2; 17 found; start..end, strand, type, name):
      1..304     +  enhancer       CMV enhancer: human cytomegalovirus immediate early enhancer
    305..508     +  promoter       CMV promoter: human cytomegalovirus (CMV) immediate early promoter
    540..1247    +  CDS            mCherry: mCherry is a basic (constitutively fluorescent) red fluorescent protein published in 2004, derived from Discosoma sp.. It is reported to be a very rapidly-maturing monomer with low acid sensitivity.
   1249..1270    +  misc_feature   MCS (fragment): multiple cloning site
   1272..2939    +  CDS            PXN: PAXI_CHICK - Experimental evidence at protein level: Swiss-Prot protein existence level 1. Cytoskeletal protein involved in actin-membrane attachment at sites of cell adhesion to the extracellular matrix (focal adhesion). Binds in vitro to vinculin as well as to the SH3 domain of c-SRC and, when tyrosine phosphorylated, to the SH2 domain of v-CRK. From Gallus gallus (Chicken).
   2943..2969    +  misc_feature   MCS (fragment): multiple cloning site
   2986..3070    +  CDS            large T antigen (fragment): large T antigen from SV40 (simian virus 40)
   3093..3214    +  polyA_signal   SV40 poly(A) signal: SV40 polyadenylation signal
   3248..3676    -  rep_origin     f1 ori (sequence partly withheld): f1 bacteriophage origin of replication; arrow indicates direction of (+) strand synthesis
   3703..3807    +  promoter       AmpR promoter: bla
   3809..4166    +  promoter       SV40 promoter: SV40 enhancer and early promoter
   4201..4995    +  CDS            NeoR/KanR: aminoglycoside phosphotransferase from Tn5; aph(3')-II (or nptII); confers resistance to neomycin, kanamycin, and G418 (Geneticin®)
   5016..5168    +  CDS            ble (fragment): BLE_KLEPN - Experimental evidence at protein level: Swiss-Prot protein existence level 1. Binding protein with a strong affinity to the bleomycin family of antibiotics. Binds to CL990; an antimitotic-antibiotic compound. From Klebsiella pneumoniae.
   5227..5274    +  polyA_signal   HSV TK poly(A) signal: herpes simplex virus thymidine kinase polyadenylation signal (Cole and Stacy, 1985)
   5365..5381    -  polyA_signal   bGH poly(A) signal (fragment): bovine growth hormone polyadenylation signal
   5603..6191    +  rep_origin     ori: high-copy-number ColE1/pMB1/pBR322/pUC origin of replication
   6306..6365    +  enhancer       CMV enhancer (fragment): human cytomegalovirus immediate early enhancer
