[The description below was written by a language model from this plasmid's Addgene catalogue record and pLannotate feature annotations shown in this document.]
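Description:
pmCherry-Paxillin is a mammalian expression plasmid built on a pEGFP-type backbone in which the fluorescent protein is mCherry, giving an N-terminal mCherry fusion to the focal adhesion adaptor protein paxillin. The human cytomegalovirus immediate early enhancer and promoter drive the fusion. The mCherry coding sequence is followed by a short remnant of the multiple cloning site that acts as a linker, then the paxillin open reading frame, with an SV40 polyadenylation signal terminating the transcript. The catalogue entry lists the insert as mouse Pxn. The automated annotation of the sequenced plasmid instead matched the paxillin coding region best to the chicken (Gallus gallus) protein, so the species of the insert should be checked against the sequence rather than assumed from either source.

The plasmid replicates in E. coli at high copy from a ColE1/pUC-type origin and also carries an f1 origin for single-stranded DNA production. A single Tn5 aminoglycoside phosphotransferase (NeoR/KanR) cassette serves two hosts. A bacterial bla-type promoter provides kanamycin resistance in bacteria, while the SV40 enhancer/early promoter and an HSV TK polyadenylation signal allow G418 selection of stably transfected mammalian cells. Small fragments annotated as SV40 large T antigen, ble and bGH poly(A) appear to be backbone remnants, not functional elements.

Paxillin localises to sites of cell–matrix adhesion, so a red fluorescent fusion of this kind is typically used as a live-cell marker for focal adhesions. The record itself states the purpose only as mammalian expression of paxillin.
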