Addgene plasmid #80029: pmCherry-Paxillin
Purpose: Mammalian expression of mouse Paxillin
Depositing lab: Chinten James Lim.
Backbone
  Vector backbone: pEGFP
  Vector type: Mammalian Expression
Growth in bacteria
  Bacterial resistance: Kanamycin, 50 μg/mL
  Growth temperature: 37°C
  Growth strain: DH5alpha
  Copy number: High Copy
Gene/Insert
  Gene/Insert name: Paxillin
  Species: M. musculus (mouse)
  Entrez Gene: Pxn (a.k.a. AW108311, AW123232, Pax)
  Promoter: CMV
  Tag / fusion protein: mCherry (N terminal on backbone)
  Cloning method: Unknown
  Sequencing primers: 5′ mCherry-F; 3′ BGH-Rev
Terms and licenses: Academic/Nonprofit Terms; Industry Terms: Not Available to Industry
How to cite: pmCherry-Paxillin was a gift from Chinten James Lim (Addgene plasmid # 80029 ; http://n2t.net/addgene:80029 ; RRID:Addgene_80029)
