>Addgene plasmid #80029 | pmCherry-Paxillin | addgene partial sequence | sequence record 152434 | mCherry-F 5'-ccccgtaatgcagaagaaga-3'
CGGATGTACCCGAGGAGGCGCCCTGAAGGGCGAGATCAAGCAGAGGCTGAAGCTGAAGGACGGCGGCCAC
TACGACGCTGAGGTCAAGACCACCTACAAGGCCAAGAAGCCCGTGCAGCTGCCCGGCGCCTACAACGTCA
ACATCAAGTTGGACATCACCTCCCACAACGAGGACTACACCATCGTGGAACAGTACGAACGCGCCGAGGG
CCGCCACTCCACCGGCGGCATGGACGAGCTGTACAAGACTCGAGCTCAAGCTTCGAATTCAGACGACCTC
GATGCCCTGCTGGCAGACTTGGAATCTACCACCTCCCACATCTCCAAACGGCCAGTGTTCTTGTCAGAGG
AGCCCCCCTACTCCTACCCAACTGGAAACCACACATACCAGGAGATTGCGGTGCCACCTCCGGTCCCACC
ACCACCGTCCAGCGAGGCCCTCAATGGCACGGTCCTGGACCCTTTAGATCAGTGGCAGCCTAGTGGTTCC
AGATACGCTCACCAGCAGCCTCCGTCCCCACTGCCCGTGTACAGCTCCAGTGCTAAAAATTCCAGTGCCT
CCAACACCCAGGACGGCGTGGGCTCCCTTTGTTCCCGAGCAGGCGAGGAAGAGCACGTCTACAGCTTCCC
CAACAAGCAGAAGTCGGCAGAGCCCTCACCTACCGTCATGAGCTCCTCCCTGGGCAGCAACCTCTCTGAA
CTTGACCGGCTGTTACTGGAGCTGAACGCAGTGCAGCACAGCCCGCCTGGCTTCCCTGCAGATGAAGCCG
AATCGAGCCCCCCCTTGCCTGGAGCCCTGAGCCCCCTTTATGGCATCCCAGAAAATAACACTCCCTTGGG
GGGCAAAGCGGGGCCCCTGGTGAAAGAGAAGCCAAAGCGAAATGGAGGCCGGGGGCTGGAGGATGTGCGG
CCCAGCGTGGAGAGCCTCTTGGATGAACTGGAGAGTTCCGTGCCCAGCCCTGTCCCGGCCATCACTGTGA
ACCAGGGAGAGATGAGCAGTCCGCAGCGAGTCACCTCCAG
