>Addgene plasmid #80029 | pmCherry-Paxillin | addgene partial sequence | sequence record 153627 | SV40pA-R 5'-GAAATTTGTGATGCTATTGC-3'
AGCTGCAATAAACAAGTTAACAACAACAATTGCATTCATTTTATGTTTCAGGTTCAGGGGGAGGTGTGGG
AGGTTTTTTAAAGCAAGTAAAACCTCTACAAATGTGGTATGGCTGATTATGATCAGTTATCTAGATCCGG
TGGATCCCGGGCCCGCGGTACCGTCGACCTAGCAGAAGAGCTTCACGAAGCAGCTCTGGCAGTAGGGTTT
GTCGTTCTGCTCCTTGAAGGTGCCCTTGTTGAGCTGCTTCAGGCAAAAGGCGCACACGAAATGCTCGGGG
TGGAACTTCTTGGCCATGGCGGTGATGCAGCGGCCCGTGATGGGCTTCTGGCAGCCGGAGCACAGCGAGC
CGCGCCGCTCGTGGTAGTGGACCTCACAGTACGGCTGCCCGTCGTGCTCAAAGAAGCTGCCGTTGACGAA
GGGTGTGAAGCACTCCCTGCACACAAAGCATTCGGGGTGCCAGAGGGTGTTGAGGGCTGAAATGTAGTTC
TCCAGGATGGCACGGGCGCAGCCGCCGCACTTGGGAGCAAACATGTCGAAGTAATCTTTACGACAGTACG
CTTTGCCGTCCTTCTCGTGGAAGCCTTCTGGACCAAAGAAGGCTCCACACTGGGCACAGAAGAAGTGTTC
CGGGTGCCATGTGCGGTCCAGCGCTGTCACCACTTTATCCAGGATGGGTCCGTTGCAGTAGTAGCAGCGT
GGGGAGAAGAGGCTGTGGTAGTCCTTCTCACAGTAGGGCTGTCCGTCCCGCTCAAAAAAGTTTCGGGATC
CAATCTCCTCCTGGCAGTGGGTGCACACAAAGTGCTCGGGGTGCCATGTCTTCCCCATGGCGGTCACGAC
CTGCCCGGCGATGGGCTTCTTGCAGGCTCCACAGACCCCTTTGGCAACGGTGGCGACCCCTAGCTTGTTC
AGGTCGGACTGCAGACTCCCCAACATGCTGTCCAGCTGGCTCCCGGGCTTGGAGAGTCCCCCAGGGGGTG
AGCTGCTCCCAGTTTTCCCCTGGGCCATGAACTTGAAATCTGA
